>Addgene plasmid #216415 | AAV2_CAG_oROS-HT(C199S)_WPRE | addgene full sequence | sequence record 429726 | Addgene NGS Result
GCCACCATGGAGATGGCGAGCCAGCAGGGCGAGACGATGTCCGGACCGCTGCACATTGGTTTGATTCCCA
CAGTTGGACCGTACCTGCTACCGCATATTATCCCTATGCTGCACCAGACCTTTCCAAAGCTGGAAATGTA
TCTGCATGAAGCACAGACCCACCAGTTACTGGCGCAACTGGACAGCGGCAAACTCGATTGCGTGATCCTC
GCACTGGTGAAAGAGAGCGAAGCATTCATTGAAGTGCCGTTGTTTGATGAGCCAATGTTGCTGGCTATCT
ATGAAGATCACCCGTGGGCGAACCGCGAATGCGTACCGATGGCCGATCTGGCAGGGGAAAAACTGCTGAT
GCTGGAAGATGGTCACAGTTTGCGCGATCAGGCAATGGGTTTCTGTTTTGAAGCCGGGGCGCTGAGCTCA
ACGGGTGAGACCTTCCAGGCCTTCCGCACCACCGACGTCGGCCGCAAGCTGATCATCGATCAGAACGTTT
TTATCGAGGGTACGCTGCCGATGGGTGTCGTCCGCCCGCTGACTGAAGTCGAGATGGACCATTACCGCGA
GCCGTTCCTGAATCCTGTTGACCGCGAGCCACTGTGGCGCTTCCCAAACGAGCTGCCAATCGCCGGTGAG
CCAGCGAACATCGTCGCGCTGGTCGAAGAATACATGGACTGGCTGCACCAGTCCCCTGTCCCGAAGCTGC
TGTTCTGGGGCACCCCAGGCGTTCTGATCCCACCGGCCGAAGCCGCTCGCCTGGCCAAAAGCCTGCCTAA
CTGCAAGGCTGTGGACATCGGCCCGGGTCTGAATCTGCTGCAAGAAGACAACCCGGACCTGATCGGCAGC
GAGATCGCGCGCTGGCTGTCGACGCTCGAGATTTCCGGCGGAGGAACAGGTGGTTCTGGTGGAACAGGGG
GTAGCGGAGGTACAGGAGGAAGTATGGCGGAGATCGGAACTGGATTCCCGTTTGATCCGCATTATGTGGA
AGTTCTGGGAGAGCGCATGCATTATGTGGACGTTGGTCCTCGTGATGGGACACCAGTGCTGTTCCTTCAC
GGCAATCCGACATCGTCGTACGTGTGGCGTAATATCATCCCGCACGTTGCCCCCACGCACCGCTGCATTG
CCCCTGACTTAATTGGTATGGGGAAAAGTGATAAGCCTGATCTGGGGTACTTCTTTGACGACCACGTACG
CTTCATGGATGCTTTTATTGAAGCATTGGGTTTGGAGGAAGTAGTTTTGGTGATCCATGATTGGGGTAGT
GCTCTGGGGTTCCATTGGGCCAAGCGTAACCCAGAACGCGTGAAAGGAATTGCCTTTATGGAGTTCATCC
GTCCGATTCCAACATGGGACGAATGGCGACCGGACCAACTGGATGAAGATACACACTTCCGCGCGACCAG
CCTGGAAACTCTGCGCAACATGGTGGCGGCAGGTAGCGGGATCACTTTACTGCCAGCGCTGGCTGTGCCG
CCGGAGCGCAAACGCGATGGGGTTGTTTATCTGCCGTGCATTAAGCCGGAACCACGCCGCACTATTGGTC
TGGTTTATCGTCCTGGCTCACCGCTGCGCAGCCGCTATGAGCAGCTGGCAGAGGCCATCCGCGCAAGAAT
GGATGGCCATTTCGATAAAGTTTTAAAACAGGCGGTTTAAAAGCTTATCGATAATCAACCTCTGGATTAC
AAAATTTGTGAAAGATTGACTGGTATTCTTAACTATGTTGCTCCTTTTACGCTATGTGGATACGCTGCTT
TAATGCCTTTGTATCATGCTATTGCTTCCCGTATGGCTTTCATTTTCTCCTCCTTGTATAAATCCTGGTT
GCTGTCTCTTTATGAGGAGTTGTGGCCCGTTGTCAGGCAACGTGGCGTGGTGTGCACTGTGTTTGCTGAC
GCAACCCCCACTGGTTGGGGCATTGCCACCACCTGTCAGCTCCTTTCCGGGACTTTCGCTTTCCCCCTCC
CTATTGCCACGGCGGAACTCATCGCCGCCTGCCTTGCCCGCTGCTGGACAGGGGCTCGGCTGTTGGGCAC
TGACAATTCCGTGGTGTTGTCGGGGAAATCATCGTCCTTTCCTTGGCTGCTCGCCTGTGTTGCCACCTGG
ATTCTGCGCGGGACGTCCTTCTGCTACGTCCCTTCGGCCCTCAATCCAGCGGACCTTCCTTCCCGCGGCC
TGCTGCCGGCTCTGCGGCCTCTTCCGCGTCTTCGCCTTCGCCCTCAGACGAGTCGGATCTCCCTTTGGGC
CGCCTCCCCGCATCGATACCGTCGACCCGGGCGGCCGCTTCGAGCAGACATGATAAGATACATTGATGAG
TTTGGACAAACCACAACTAGAATGCAGTGAAAAAAATGCTTTATTTGTGAAATTTGTGATGCTATTGCTT
TATTTGTAACCATTATAAGCTGCAATAAACAAGTTAACAACAACAATTGCATTCATTTTATGTTTCAGGT
TCAGGGGGAGATGTGGGAGGTTTTTTAAAGCAAGTAAAACCTCTACAAATGTGGTAAAATCGATAAGGAT
CTTCCTAGAGCATGGCTACGTAGATAAGTAGCATGGCGGGTTAATCATTAACTACAAGGAACCCCTAGTG
ATGGAGTTGGCCACTCCCTCTCTGCGCGCTCGCTCGCTCACTGAGGCCGGGCGACCAAAGGTCGCCCGAC
GCCCGGGCTTTGCCCGGGCGGCCTCAGTGAGCGAGCGAGCGCGCAGCTGCATTAATGAATCGGCCAACGC
GCGGGGAGAGGCGGTTTGCGTATTKGGCGCTCTTCCGCTTCCTCGCTCACTGACTCGCTGCGCTCGGTCG
TTCGGCTGCGGCGAGCGGTATCAGCTCACTCAAAGGCGGTAATACGGTTATCCACAGAATCAGGGGATAA
CGCAGGAAAGAACATGTGAGCAAAAGGCCAGCAAAAGGCCAGGAACCGTAAAAAGGCCGCGTTGCTGGCG
TTTTTCCATAGGCTCCGCCCCCCTGACGAGCATCACAAAAATCGACGCTCAAGTCAGAGGTGGCGAAACC
CGACAGGACTATAAAGATACCAGGCGTTTCCCCCTGGAAGCTCCCTCGTGCGCTCTCCTGTTCCGACCCT
GCCGCTTACCGGATACCTGTCCGCCTTTCTCCCTTCGGGAAGCGTGGCGCTTTCTCATAGCTCACGCTGT
AGGTATCTCAGTTCGGTGTAGGTCGTTCGCTCCAAGCTGGGCTGTGTGCACGAACCCCCCGTTCAGCCCG
ACCGCTGCGCCTTATCCGGTAACTATCGTCTTGAGTCCAACCCGGTAAGACACGACTTATCGCCACTGGC
AGCAGCCACTGGTAACAGGATTAGCAGAGCGAGGTATGTAGGCGGTGCTACAGAGTTCTTGAAGTGGTGG
CCTAACTACGGCTACACTAGAAGAACAGTATTTGGTATCTGCGCTCTGCTGAAGCCAGTTACCTTCGGAA
AAAGAGTTGGTAGCTCTTGATCCGGCAAACAAACCACCGCTGGTAGCGGTGGTTTTTTTGTTTGCAAGCA
GCAGATTACGCGCAGAAAAAAAGGATCTCAAGAAGATCCTTTGATCTTTTCTACGGGGTCTGACGCTCAG
TGGAACGAAAACTCACGTTAAGGGATTTTGGTCATGAGATTATCAAAAAGGATCTTCACCTAGATCCTTT
TAAATTAAAAATGAAGTTTTAAATCAATCTAAAGTATATATGAGTAAACTTGGTCTGACAGTTACCAATG
CTTAATCAGTGAGGCACCTATCTCAGCGATCTGTCTATTTCGTTCATCCATAGTTGCCTGACTCCCCGTC
GTGTAGATAACTACGATACGGGAGGGCTTACCATCTGGCCCCAGTGCTGCAATGATACCGCGAGACCCAC
GCTCACCGGCTCCAGATTTATCAGCAATAAACCAGCCAGCCGGAAGGGCCGAGCGCAGAAGTGGTCCTGC
AACTTTATCCGCCTCCATCCAGTCTATTAATTGTTGCCGGGAAGCTAGAGTAAGTAGTTCGCCAGTTAAT
AGTTTGCGCAACGTTGTTGCCATTGCTACAGGCATCGTGGTGTCACGCTCGTCGTTTGGTATGGCTTCAT
TCAGCTCCGGTTCCCAACGATCAAGGCGAGTTACATGATCCCCCATGTTGTGCAAAAAAGCGGTTAGCTC
CTTCGGTCCTCCGATCGTTGTCAGAAGTAAGTTGGCCGCAGTGTTATCACTCATGGTTATGGCAGCACTG
CATAATTCTCTTACTGTCATGCCATCCGTAAGATGCTTTTCTGTGACTGGTGAGTACTCAACCAAGTCAT
TCTGAGAATAGTGTATGCGGCGACCGAGTTGCTCTTGCCCGGCGTCAATACGGGATAATACCGCGCCACA
TAGCAGAACTTTAAAAGTGCTCATCATTGGAAAACGTTCTTCGGGGCGAAAACTCTCAAGGATCTTACCG
CTGTTGAGATCCAGTTCGATGTAACCCACTCGTGCACCCAACTGATCTTCAGCATCTTTTACTTTCACCA
GCGTTTCTGGGTGAGCAAAAACAGGAAGGCAAAATGCCGCAAAAAAGGGAATAAGGGCGACACGGAAATG
TTGAATACTCATACTCTTCCTTTTTCAATATTATTGAAGCATTTATCAGGGTTATTGTCTCATGAGCGGA
TACATATTTGAATGTATTTAGAAAAATAAACAAATAGGGGTTCCGCGCACATTTCCCCGAAAAGTGCCAC
CTAAATTGTAAGCGTTAATATTTTGTTAAAATTCGCGTTAAATTTTTGTTAAATCAGCTCATTTTTTAAC
CAATAGGCCGAAATCGGCAAAATCCCTTATAAATCAAAAGAATAGACCGAGATAGGGT
[37 nt withheld, positions 4819-4855]
AAAGAACGTGGACTCCAACGTCAAAGG
[49 nt withheld, positions 4883-4931]
T
[91 nt withheld, positions 4933-5023]
G
[124 nt withheld, positions 5025-5148]
CCCATTCGCCATTCAGGCTGCGCAACTGTTGGGAAGGGCGATCGGTGCGGGCCTCTTCGCTATTACGCCA
GCTGCGCGCTCGCTCGCTCACTGAGGCCGCCCGGGCAAAGCCCGGGCGTCGGGCGACCTTTGGTCGCCCG
GCCTCAGTGAGCGAGCGAGCGCGCAGAGAGGGAGTGGCCAACTCCATCACTAGGGGTTCCTTGTAGTTAA
TGATTAACCCGCCATGCTACTTATCTACGTAGCCATGCTCTAGGAAGAGTACCATTGACGTCAATAATGA
CGTATGTTCCCATAGTAACGCCAATAGGGACTTTCCATTGACGTCAATGGGTGGAGTATTTACGGTAAAC
TGCCCACTTGGCAGTACATCAAGTGTATCATATGCCAAGTACGCCCCCTATTGACGTCAATGACGGTAAA
TGGCCCGCCTGGCATTATGCCCAGTACATGACCTTATGGGACTTTCCTACTTGGCAGTACATCTACGTAT
TAGTCATCGCTATTACCATGGTCGAGGTGAGCCCCACGTTCTGCTTCACTCTCCCCATCTCCCCCCCCTC
CCCACCCCCAATTTTGTATTTATTTATTTTTTAATTATTTTGTGCAGCGATGGGGGCGGGGGGGGGGGGG
GGGCGCGCGCCRGGGGGGGSGGGGGGGGGSGGGGGGSGGGGSGGGGSGRGGSGGRGRGGKGCGGCGGCAG
CCAATCAGAGCGGCGCGCTCCGAAAGTTTCCTTTTATGGCGAGGCGGCGGCGGCGGCGGCCCTATAAAAA
GCGAAGCGCGCGGCGGGCGGGAGTCGCTGCGCGCTGCCTTCGCCCCGTGCCCCGCTCCGCCGCCGCCTCG
CGCCGCCCGCCCCGGCTCTGACTGACCGCGTTACTCCCACAGGTGAGCGGGCGGGACGGCCCTTCTCCTC
CGGGCTGTAATTAGCGCTTGGTTTAATGACGGCTTGTTTCTTTTCTGTGGCTGCGTGAAAGCCTTGAGGG
GCTCCGGGAGGGCCCTTTGTGCGGGGGGAGCGGCTCGGGGCTGTCCGCGGGGGGACGGCTGCCTTCGGGG
GGGACGGGGCAGGGCGGGGTTCGGCTTCTGGCGTGTGACCGGCGGCTCTAGAGCCTCTGCTAACCATGTT
CATGCCTTCTTCTTTTTCCTACAGCTCCTGGGCAACGTGCTGGTTATTGTGCTGTCTCATCATTTTGGCA
AAGAATTGGATCC
Features (pLannotate 1.2.2; 19 found; start..end, strand, type, name):
      7..387     +  CDS            HyPerRed (fragment): red fluorescent genetically encoded indicator for H2O2 ()
    427..879     +  CDS            HaloTag® (fragment): modified bacterial dehalogenase that forms covalent bonds with chloroalkane derivatives
    934..1356    +  CDS            dhaA (fragment): DHAA_PSEPV - Experimental evidence at protein level: Swiss-Prot protein existence level 1. Catalyzes hydrolytic cleavage of carbon-halogen bonds in halogenated aliphatic compounds, leading to the formation of the corresponding primary alcohols, halide ions and protons. Has a broad substrate specificity, as it is able to dehalogenate mono- and di- chlorinated and brominated alkanes (up to at least C10), and the two isomers of 1,3-dichloropropene to 3-chloroallyl alcohol; the highest activity was found with 1,2-dibromoethane, while no activity was observed with the analog 1,2-dichloroethane. Fro
   1371..1650    +  CDS            HyPerRed (fragment): red fluorescent genetically encoded indicator for H2O2 ()
   1663..2251    +  misc_feature   WPRE: woodchuck hepatitis virus posttranscriptional regulatory element
   2294..2415    -  polyA_signal   SV40 poly(A) signal: SV40 polyadenylation signal
   2438..2506    -  CDS            large T antigen (fragment): large T antigen from SV40 (simian virus 40)
   2577..2710    +  repeat_region  AAV2 ITR: inverted terminal repeat of adeno-associated virus serotype 2 inverted
   2704..2760    -  CDS            lacI (fragment): lac repressor; lacI; The lac repressor binds to the lac operator to inhibit transcription in E. coli. This inhibition can be relieved by adding lactose or isopropyl-β-D-thiogalactopyranoside (IPTG).
   2943..3531    -  rep_origin     ori: high-copy-number ColE1/pMB1/pBR322/pUC origin of replication
   3702..4562    -  CDS            AmpR: β-lactamase; bla; confers resistance to ampicillin, carbenicillin, and related antibiotics
   4563..4667    -  promoter       AmpR promoter: bla
   4720..5148    -  rep_origin     f1 ori (sequence partly withheld): f1 bacteriophage origin of replication; arrow indicates direction of (+) strand synthesis
   5153..5222    -  CDS            lacZα (fragment): LacZα fragment of β-galactosidase; lacZ fragment
   5217..5349    -  repeat_region  AAV2 ITR (fragment): inverted terminal repeat of adeno-associated virus serotype 2 inverted
   5410..5658    +  enhancer       CMV enhancer (fragment): human cytomegalovirus immediate early enhancer
   5938..6073    +  intron         hybrid intron (fragment): hybrid between chicken β-actin (CBA) and minute virus of mice (MMV) introns (Gray et al., 2011)
   6162..6292    +  intron         chimeric intron (fragment): chimera between introns from chicken β-actin and rabbit β-globin
   6290..1       +  CDS            HBB (fragment) (across the origin): HBB_LEPEU - Experimental evidence at protein level: Swiss-Prot protein existence level 1. Involved in oxygen transport from the lung to the various peripheral tissues. From Lepus europaeus (European hare).
