[The description below was written by a language model from this plasmid's Addgene catalogue record and pLannotate feature annotations shown in this document.]
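Description:
AAV2_CAG_oROS-HT(C199S)_WPRE is a 6,351 bp AAV transfer plasmid for mammalian expression, carrying a loss-of-function control version of the chemigenetic, far-red hydrogen peroxide sensor oROS-HT. The expression cassette sits between two AAV2 inverted terminal repeats, which allow it to be packaged into recombinant AAV particles. Outside the ITRs the backbone carries a ColE1/pUC-type origin, an f1 origin, and an ampicillin resistance gene with its own promoter for propagation and selection in E. coli. The record lists the plasmid as low copy despite the origin's high-copy annotation, and names a recombination-deficient strain, which fits the instability of ITR repeats.

Expression is driven by the CAG promoter, seen in the feature table as a CMV enhancer fragment followed by chicken β-actin/rabbit β-globin intron segments; the short "HBB" hit spanning the origin is most likely the tail of that globin-derived element rather than a separate gene. The coding region is annotated as two fragments matching HyPerRed flanking HaloTag/dhaA dehalogenase fragments. This suggests a HaloTag-derived domain inserted into the peroxide-sensing portion, consistent with the E. coli species entry, although the record does not name the sensing protein itself. The HaloTag part covalently binds chloroalkane dye ligands, which supply the fluorescent readout. The C199S substitution is described only as loss-of-function. Downstream, a WPRE enhances transcript stability and expression, and an SV40 polyadenylation signal terminates the message.

The construct serves as a peroxide-insensitive negative control alongside the functional oROS-HT sensor in AAV-mediated or transfection-based imaging experiments.
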