Addgene plasmid #216415: AAV2_CAG_oROS-HT(C199S)_WPRE
Purpose: Encodes the loss-of-function mutation C199S of genetically encoded, chemigenetic fluorescent peroxide sensor oROS-HT in AAV viral vectors
Depositing lab: Andre Berndt. Depositing organization: University of Washington. Publication: Far-red and sensitive sensor for monitoring real time H2O2 dynamics with subcellular resolution and in multi-parametric imaging applications. Lee J.D., Nguyen A., Jin Z.R., Moghadasi A., Gibbs C.E., Wait S.J., Evitts K.M., Asencio A., Bremner S.B., Zuniga S., Chavan V., Williams A., Smith N., Regnier M., Young J.E., Mack D., Nance E., Boyle P.M., Berndt A.. bioRxiv 2024.02.06.579232 10.1101/2024.02.06.579232.
Backbone
  Vector backbone: AAV
  Total vector size (bp): 6351
  Vector type: Mammalian Expression, AAV
Growth in bacteria
  Bacterial resistance: Ampicillin, 100 μg/mL
  Growth temperature: 30°C
  Growth strain: NEB Stable
  Copy number: Low Copy
Gene/Insert
  Gene/Insert name: oROS-HT(C199S)
  Species: E.Coli
  Promoter: CAG
  Cloning method: Gibson Cloning
  Sequencing primers: 5′ atgaagacgatcatcgccctgagc
Terms and licenses: Academic/Nonprofit Terms; Industry Terms: Not Available to Industry
Depositor comments: Please visit https://pubmed.ncbi.nlm.nih.gov/38352381/ for bioRxiv preprint.
How to cite: AAV2_CAG_oROS-HT(C199S)_WPRE was a gift from Andre Berndt (Addgene plasmid # 216415 ; http://n2t.net/addgene:216415 ; RRID:Addgene_216415)
